>Addgene plasmid #83323 | isce rfp/cfp | depositor full sequence | sequence record 170200 | isce rfp/cfp sequence 5461 bps
TAGTTATTAATAGTAATCAATTACGGGGTCATTAGTTCATAGCCCATATATGGAGTTCCGCGTTACATAA
CTTACGGTAAATGGCCCGCCTGGCTGACCGCCCAACGACCCCCGCCCATTGACGTCAATAATGACGTATG
TTCCCATAGTAACGCCAATAGGGACTTTCCATTGACGTCAATGGGTGGAGTATTTACGGTAAACTGCCCA
CTTGGCAGTACATCAAGTGTATCATATGCCAAGTACGCCCCCTATTGACGTCAATGACGGTAAATGGCCC
GCCTGGCATTATGCCCAGTACATGACCTTATGGGACTTTCCTACTTGGCAGTACATCTACGTATTAGTCA
TCGCTATTACCATGGTGATGCGGTTTTGGCAGTACATCAATGGGCGTGGATAGCGGTTTGACTCACGGGG
ATTTCCAAGTCTCCACCCCATTGACGTCAATGGGAGTTTGTTTTGGCACCAAAATCAACGGGACTTTCCA
AAATGTCGTAACAACTCCGCCCCATTGACGCAAATGGGCGGTAGGCGTGTACGGTGGGAGGTCTATATAA
GCAGAGCTGGTTTAGTGAACCGTCAGATCCGCTAGCCCAAGCTTGGGCTGCAGGTCGAAGTTACGCTAGG
GATAACAGGGTAATATAGTCGACTCTCATCGATACCATGGCCTCCTCCGAGGACGTCATCAAGGAGTTCA
TGCGCTTCAAGGTGCGCATGGAGGGCTCCGTGAACGGCCACGAGTTCGAGATCGAGGGCGAGGGCGAGGG
CCGCCCCTACGAGGGCACCCAGACCGCCAAGCTGAAGGTGACCAAGGGCGGCCCCCTGCCCTTCGCCTGG
GACATCCTGTCCCCCCAGTTCCAGTACGGCTCCAAGGTGTACGTGAAGCACCCCGCCGACATCCCCGACT
ACAAGAAGCTGTCCTTCCCCGAGGGCTTCAAGTGGGAGCGCGTGATGAACTTCGAGGACGGCGGCGTGGT
GACCGTGACCCAGGACTCCTCCCTGCAGGACGGAAGCTTCATCTACAAGGTGAAGTTCATCGGCGTGAAC
TTCCCCTCCGACGGCCCCGTAATGCAGAAGAAGACTATGGGCTGGGAGGCCTCCACCGAGCGCCTGTACC
CCCGCGACGGCGCGCTGAAGGGCGAGATCCACAAGGCCCTGAAGCTGAAGGACGGCGGCCACTACCTGGT
GGAGTTCAAGTCCATCTACATGGCCAAGAAGCCCGTGCAGCTGCCCGGCTACTACTACGTGGACTCCAAG
CTGGACATCACCTCCCACAACGAGGACTACACCATCGTGGAGCAGTACGAGCGCGCCGAGGGCCGCCACC
ACCTGTTCCTGTAGCATCGATGAGAGGATCCTATATTACCCTGTTATCCCTAGCGTAACTGATACCGGTC
GCCACCATGGTGAGCAAGGGCGAGGAGCTGTTCACCGGGGTGGTGCCCATCCTGGTCGAGCTGGACGGCG
ACGTAAACGGCCACAAGTTCAGCGTGTCCGGCGAGGGCGAGGGCGATGCCACCTACGGCAAGCTGACCCT
GAAGTTCATCTGCACCACCGGCAAGCTGCCCGTGCCCTGGCCCACCCTCGTGACCACCCTGACCTGGGGC
GTGCAGTGCTTCAGCCGCTACCCCGACCACATGAAGCAGCACGACTTCTTCAAGTCCGCCATGCCCGAAG
GCTACGTCCAGGAGCGCACCATCTTCTTCAAGGACGACGGCAACTACAAGACCCGCGCCGAGGTGAAGTT
CGAGGGCGACACCCTGGTGAACCGCATCGAGCTGAAGGGCATCGACTTCAAGGAGGACGGCAACATCCTG
GGGCACAAGCTGGAGTACAACTACATCAGCCACAACGTCTATATCACCGCCGACAAGCAGAAGAACGGCA
TCAAGGCCAACTTCAAGATCCGCCACAACATCGAGGACGGCAGCGTGCAGCTCGCCGACCACTACCAGCA
GAACACCCCCATCGGCGACGGCCCCGTGCTGCTGCCCGACAACCACTACCTGAGCACCCAGTCCGCCCTG
AGCAAAGACCCCAACGAGAAGCGCGATCACATGGTCCTGCTGGAGTTCGTGACCGCCGCCGGGATCACTC
TCGGCATGGACGAGCTGTACAAGTAAAGCGGCCGCGACTCTAGATCATAATCAGCCATACCACATTTGTA
GAGGTTTTACTTGCTTTAAAAAACCTCCCACACCTCCCCCTGAACCTGAAACATAAAATGAATGCAATTG
TTGTTGTTAACTTGTTTATTGCAGCTTATAATGGTTACAAATAAAGCAATAGCATCACAAATTTCACAAA
TAAAGCATTTTTTTCACTGCATTCTAGTTGTGGTTTGTCCAAACTCATCAATGTATCTTAAGGCGTAAAT
TGTAAGCGTTAATATTTTGTTAAAATTCGCGTTAAATTTTTGTTAAATCAGCTCATTTTTTAACCAATAG
GCCGAAATCGGCAAAATCCCTTATAAATCAAAAGAATAGACCGAGATAGGGT
[37 nt withheld, positions 2503-2539]
AAAGAACGTGGACTCCAACGTCAAAGG
[49 nt withheld, positions 2567-2615]
T
[91 nt withheld, positions 2617-2707]
G
[124 nt withheld, positions 2709-2832]
CAGGTGGCACTTTTCGGGGAAATGTGCGCGGAACCCCTATTTGTTTATTTTTCTAAATACATTCAAATAT
GTATCCGCTCATGAGACAATAACCCTGATAAATGCTTCAATAATATTGAAAAAGGAAGAGTCCTGAGGCG
GAAAGAACCAGCTGTGGAATGTGTGTCAGTTAGGGTGTGGAAAGTCCCCAGGCTCCCCAGCAGGCAGAAG
TATGCAAAGCATGCATCTCAATTAGTCAGCAACCAGGTGTGGAAAGTCCCCAGGCTCCCCAGCAGGCAGA
AGTATGCAAAGCATGCATCTCAATTAGTCAGCAACCATAGTCCCGCCCCTAACTCCGCCCATCCCGCCCC
TAACTCCGCCCAGTTCCGCCCATTCTCCGCCCCATGGCTGACTAATTTTTTTTATTTATGCAGAGGCCGA
GGCCGCCTCGGCCTCTGAGCTATTCCAGAAGTAGTGAGGAGGCTTTTTTGGAGGCCTAGGCTTTTGCAAA
GATCGATCAAGAGACAGGATGAGGATCGTTTCGCATGATTGAACAAGATGGATTGCACGCAGGTTCTCCG
GCCGCTTGGGTGGAGAGGCTATTCGGCTATGACTGGGCACAACAGACAATCGGCTGCTCTGATGCCGCCG
TGTTCCGGCTGTCAGCGCAGGGGCGCCCGGTTCTTTTTGTCAAGACCGACCTGTCCGGTGCCCTGAATGA
ACTGCAAGACGAGGCAGCGCGGCTATCGTGGCTGGCCACGACGGGCGTTCCTTGCGCAGCTGTGCTCGAC
GTTGTCACTGAAGCGGGAAGGGACTGGCTGCTATTGGGCGAAGTGCCGGGGCAGGATCTCCTGTCATCTC
ACCTTGCTCCTGCCGAGAAAGTATCCATCATGGCTGATGCAATGCGGCGGCTGCATACGCTTGATCCGGC
TACCTGCCCATTCGACCACCAAGCGAAACATCGCATCGAGCGAGCACGTACTCGGATGGAAGCCGGTCTT
GTCGATCAGGATGATCTGGACGAAGAGCATCAGGGGCTCGCGCCAGCCGAACTGTTCGCCAGGCTCAAGG
CGAGCATGCCCGACGGCGAGGATCTCGTCGTGACCCATGGCGATGCCTGCTTGCCGAATATCATGGTGGA
AAATGGCCGCTTTTCTGGATTCATCGACTGTGGCCGGCTGGGTGTGGCGGACCGCTATCAGGACATAGCG
TTGGCTACCCGTGATATTGCTGAAGAGCTTGGCGGCGAATGGGCTGACCGCTTCCTCGTGCTTTACGGTA
TCGCCGCTCCCGATTCGCAGCGCATCGCCTTCTATCGCCTTCTTGACGAGTTCTTCTGAGCGGGACTCTG
GGGTTCGAAATGACCGACCAAGCGACGCCCAACCTGCCATCACGAGATTTCGATTCCACCGCCGCCTTCT
ATGAAAGGTTGGGCTTCGGAATCGTTTTCCGGGACGCCGGCTGGATGATCCTCCAGCGCGGGGATCTCAT
GCTGGAGTTCTTCGCCCACCCTAGGGGGAGGCTAACTGAAACACGGAAGGAGACAATACCGGAAGGAACC
CGCGCTATGACGGCAATAAAAAGACAGAATAAAACGCACGGTGTTGGGTCGTTTGTTCATAAACGCGGGG
TTCGGTCCCAGGGCTGGCACTCTGTCGATACCCCACCGAGACCCCATTGGGGCCAATACGCCCGCGTTTC
TTCCTTTTCCCCACCCCACCCCCCAAGTTCGGGTGAAGGCCCAGGGCTCGCAGCCAACGTCGGGGCGGCA
GGCCCTGCCATAGCCTCAGGTTACTCATATATACTTTAGATTGATTTAAAACTTCATTTTTAATTTAAAA
GGATCTAGGTGAAGATCCTTTTTGATAATCTCATGACCAAAATCCCTTAACGTGAGTTTTCGTTCCACTG
AGCGTCAGACCCCGTAGAAAAGATCAAAGGATCTTCTTGAGATCCTTTTTTTCTGCGCGTAATCTGCTGC
TTGCAAACAAAAAAACCACCGCTACCAGCGGTGGTTTGTTTGCCGGATCAAGAGCTACCAACTCTTTTTC
CGAAGGTAACTGGCTTCAGCAGAGCGCAGATACCAAATACTGTCCTTCTAGTGTAGCCGTAGTTAGGCCA
CCACTTCAAGAACTCTGTAGCACCGCCTACATACCTCGCTCTGCTAATCCTGTTACCAGTGGCTGCTGCC
AGTGGCGATAAGTCGTGTCTTACCGGGTTGGACTCAAGACGATAGTTACCGGATAAGGCGCAGCGGTCGG
GCTGAACGGGGGGTTCGTGCACACAGCCCAGCTTGGAGCGAACGACCTACACCGAACTGAGATACCTACA
GCGTGAGCTATGAGAAAGCGCCACGCTTCCCGAAGGGAGAAAGGCGGACAGGTATCCGGTAAGCGGCAGG
GTCGGAACAGGAGAGCGCACGAGGGAGCTTCCAGGGGGAAACGCCTGGTATCTTTATAGTCCTGTCGGGT
TTCGCCACCTCTGACTTGAGCGTCGATTTTTGTGATGCTCGTCAGGGGGGCGGAGCCTATGGAAAAACGC
CAGCAACGCGGCCTTTTTACGGTTCCTGGCCTTTTGCTGGCCTTTTGCTCACATGTTCTTTCCTGCGTTA
TCCCCTGATTCTGTGGATAACCGTATTACCGCCATGCAT
Features (pLannotate 1.2.2; 14 found; start..end, strand, type, name):
     61..364     +  enhancer       CMV enhancer: human cytomegalovirus immediate early enhancer
    365..568     +  promoter       CMV promoter: human cytomegalovirus (CMV) immediate early promoter
    667..1344    +  CDS            DsRed-Express: rapidly maturing tetrameric variant of DsRed fluorescent protein (Bevis and Glick, 2002) mammalian codon-optimized
   1407..2126    +  CDS            ECFP: enhanced CFP mammalian codon-optimized
   2143..2226    +  CDS            large T antigen (fragment): large T antigen from SV40 (simian virus 40)
   2249..2370    +  polyA_signal   SV40 poly(A) signal: SV40 polyadenylation signal
   2404..2832    -  rep_origin     f1 ori (sequence partly withheld): f1 bacteriophage origin of replication; arrow indicates direction of (+) strand synthesis
   2859..2963    +  promoter       AmpR promoter: bla
   2965..3322    +  promoter       SV40 promoter: SV40 enhancer and early promoter
   3357..4151    +  CDS            NeoR/KanR: aminoglycoside phosphotransferase from Tn5; aph(3')-II (or nptII); confers resistance to neomycin, kanamycin, and G418 (Geneticin®)
   4172..4324    +  CDS            ble (fragment): BLE_KLEPN - Experimental evidence at protein level: Swiss-Prot protein existence level 1. Binding protein with a strong affinity to the bleomycin family of antibiotics. Binds to CL990; an antimitotic-antibiotic compound. From Klebsiella pneumoniae.
   4383..4430    +  polyA_signal   HSV TK poly(A) signal: herpes simplex virus thymidine kinase polyadenylation signal (Cole and Stacy, 1985)
   4521..4537    -  polyA_signal   bGH poly(A) signal (fragment): bovine growth hormone polyadenylation signal
   4759..5347    +  rep_origin     ori: high-copy-number ColE1/pMB1/pBR322/pUC origin of replication
