[The description below was written by a language model from this plasmid's Addgene catalogue record and pLannotate feature annotations shown in this document.]
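Description:
isce rfp/cfp is a mammalian expression plasmid built on the peCFP-N1 backbone and described as a fluorescent I-SceI joining substrate, that is, an episomal reporter for scoring DNA end joining in transfected cells. It replicates in E. coli at high copy from a ColE1/pUC-type origin and also carries an f1 origin. A single NeoR/KanR (Tn5 aminoglycoside phosphotransferase) gene sits behind tandem bacterial (bla) and SV40 early promoters and ends in an HSV TK polyadenylation signal. It therefore gives kanamycin resistance in bacteria and G418 resistance in mammalian cells.

The payload is a single transcription unit driven by the CMV immediate-early enhancer and promoter. It contains a DsRed-Express coding sequence followed, after a short spacer, by ECFP and the SV40 poly(A) signal. In the intact plasmid the promoter-proximal red protein is expected to be expressed, while the downstream ECFP is poorly translated or not translated. In substrates of this design, nuclease cleavage on either side of the red cassette followed by rejoining of the outer ends deletes it and places ECFP next to the promoter, so cyan fluorescence marks joining events and red fluorescence marks uncut substrate. The I-SceI recognition sites implied by the name are not annotated in the feature table, so their exact number and positions cannot be confirmed from the record. The associated work concerns end joining in DNA-PKcs-deficient cells, consistent with use as a double-strand break repair assay.

The catalogue lists a total size of 6179 bp, whereas the annotated depositor sequence is 5461 nt, a discrepancy the record does not explain. The short large T antigen, ble and bGH poly(A) hits are flagged as fragments, most likely backbone remnants rather than functional elements.
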