Addgene plasmid #83323: isce rfp/cfp
Purpose: fluorescent Isce joint substrate
Depositing lab: Katheryn Meek. Depositing organization: Michigan State University. Publication: Restoration of ATM Expression in DNA-PKcs-Deficient Cells Inhibits Signal End Joining. Neal JA, Xu Y, Abe M, Hendrickson E, Meek K. J Immunol. 2016 Apr 1;196(7):3032-42. doi: 10.4049/jimmunol.1501654. Epub 2016 Feb 26. PubMed 26921311.
Backbone
  Vector backbone: peCFP N1
  Total vector size (bp): 6179
  Vector type: Synthetic Biology
  Selectable markers: Neomycin (select with G418)
Growth in bacteria
  Bacterial resistance: Kanamycin, 50 μg/mL
  Growth temperature: 37°C
  Growth strain: DH5alpha
  Copy number: High Copy
Gene/Insert
  Gene/Insert name: RFP +CFP joining substrate
  Species: Synthetic; multiple
Terms and licenses: Academic/Nonprofit Terms; Industry Terms: Not Available to Industry
How to cite: isce rfp/cfp was a gift from Katheryn Meek (Addgene plasmid # 83323 ; http://n2t.net/addgene:83323 ; RRID:Addgene_83323)
