>Addgene plasmid #83323 | isce rfp/cfp | addgene partial sequence | sequence record 160571 | CMV-F 5'-CGCAAATGGGCGGTAGGCGTG-3'
AGCAGAGCTGGTTTAGTGAACCGTCAGATCCGCTAGCCCAAGCTTGGGCTGCAGGTCGAAGTTACGCTAG
GGATAACAGGGTAATATAGTCGACTCTCATCGATACCATGGCCTCCTCCGAGGACGTCATCAAGGAGTTC
ATGCGCTTCAAGGTGCGCATGGAGGGCTCCGTGAACGGCCACGAGTTCGAGATCGAGGGCGAGGGCGAGG
GCCGCCCCTACGAGGGCACCCAGACCGCCAAGCTGAAGGTGACCAAGGGCGGCCCCCTGCCCTTCGCCTG
GGACATCCTGTCCCCCCAGTTCCAGTACGGCTCCAAGGTGTACGTGAAGCACCCCGCCGACATCCCCGAC
TACAAGAAGCTGTCCTTCCCCGAGGGCTTCAAGTGGGAGCGCGTGATGAACTTCGAGGACGGCGGCGTGG
TGACCGTGACCCAGGACTCCTCCCTGCAGGACGGAAGCTTCATCTACAAGGTGAAGTTCATCGGCGTGAA
CTTCCCCTCCGACGGCCCCGTAATGCAGAAGAAGACTATGGGCTGGGAGGCCTCCACCGAGCGCCTGTAC
CCCCGCGACGGCGCGCTGAAGGGCGAGATCCACAAGGCCCTGAAGCTGAAGGACGGCGGCCACTACCTGG
TGGAGTTCAAGTCCATCTACATGGCCAAGAAGCCCGTGCAGCTGCCCGGCTACTACTACGTGGACTCCAA
GCTGGACATCACCTCCCACAACGAGGACTACACCATCGTGGAGCAGTACGAGCGCGCCGAGGGCCGCCAC
CACCTGTTCCTGTAGCATCGATGAGAGGATCCTATATTACCCTGTTATCCCTAGCGTAACTGATACCGGT
CGCCACCATGGTGAGCAAGGGCGAGGAGCTGTTCACCGGGGTGGTGCCCATCCTGGTCGAGCTGGACGGC
GAC
