>Addgene plasmid #83323 | isce rfp/cfp | addgene partial sequence | sequence record 161268 | SV40pA-R 5'-GAAATTTGTGATGCTATTGC-3'
AGCTGCAATAAACAAGTTAACAACAACAATTGCATTCATTTTATGTTTCAGGTTCAGGGGGAGGTGTGGG
AGGTTTTTTAAAGCAAGTAAAACCTCTACAAATGTGGTATGGCTGATTATGATCTAGAGTCGCGGCCGCT
TTACTTGTACAGCTCGTCCATGCCGAGAGTGATCCCGGCGGCGGTCACGAACTCCAGCAGGACCATGTGA
TCGCGCTTCTCGTTGGGGTCTTTGCTCAGGGCGGACTGGGTGCTCAGGTAGTGGTTGTCGGGCAGCAGCA
CGGGGCCGTCGCCGATGGGGGTGTTCTGCTGGTAGTGGTCGGCGAGCTGCACGCTGCCGTCCTCGATGTT
GTGGCGGATCTTGAAGTTGGCCTTGATGCCGTTCTTCTGCTTGTCGGCGGTGATATAGACGTTGTGGCTG
ATGTAGTTGTACTCCAGCTTGTGCCCCAGGATGTTGCCGTCCTCCTTGAAGTCGATGCCCTTCAGCTCGA
TGCGGTTCACCAGGGTGTCGCCCTCGAACTTCACCTCGGCGCGGGTCTTGTAGTTGCCGTCGTCCTTGAA
GAAGATGGTGCGCTCCTGGACGTAGCCTTCGGGCATGGCGGACTTGAAGAAGTCGTGCTGCTTCATGTGG
TCGGGGTAGCGGCTGAAGCACTGCACGCCCCAGGTCAGGGTGGTCACGAGGGTGGGCCAGGGCACGGGCA
GCTTGCCGGTGGTGCAGATGAACTTCAGGGTCAGCTTGCCGTAGGTGGCATCGCCCTCGCCCTCGCCGGA
CACGCTGAACTTGTGGCCGTTTACGTCGCCGTCCAGCTCGACCAGGATGGGCACCACCCCGGTGAACAGC
TCCTCGCCCTTGCTCACCATGGTGGCGACCGGTATCAGTTACGCTAGGGATAACAGGGTAATATAGGATC
CTCTCATCGATGCTACAGGAACAGGTGGTGGCGGCCCTCGGCGCGCTCGTACTGCTCCA
