>Addgene plasmid #83323 | isce rfp/cfp | addgene partial sequence | sequence record 161269 | EGFP-N 5'-CGTCGCCGTCCAGCTCGACCAG-3'
GAACAGCTCCTCGCCCTTGCTCACCATGGTGGCGACCGGTATCAGTTACGCTAGGGATAACAGGGTAATA
TAGGATCCTCTCATCGATGCTACAGGAACAGGTGGTGGCGGCCCTCGGCGCGCTCGTACTGCTCCACGAT
GGTGTAGTCCTCGTTGTGGGAGGTGATGTCCAGCTTGGAGTCCACGTAGTAGTAGCCGGGCAGCTGCACG
GGCTTCTTGGCCATGTAGATGGACTTGAACTCCACCAGGTAGTGGCCGCCGTCCTTCAGCTTCAGGGCCT
TGTGGATCTCGCCCTTCAGCGCGCCGTCGCGGGGGTACAGGCGCTCGGTGGAGGCCTCCCAGCCCATAGT
CTTCTTCTGCATTACGGGGCCGTCGGAGGGGAAGTTCACGCCGATGAACTTCACCTTGTAGATGAAGCTT
CCGTCCTGCAGGGAGGAGTCCTGGGTCACGGTCACCACGCCGCCGTCCTCGAAGTTCATCACGCGCTCCC
ACTTGAAGCCCTCGGGGAAGGACAGCTTCTTGTAGTCGGGGATGTCGGCGGGGTGCTTCACGTACACCTT
GGAGCCGTACTGGAACTGGGGGGACAGGATGTCCCAGGCGAAGGGCAGGGGGCCGCCCTTGGTCACCTTC
AGCTTGGCGGTCTGGGTGCCCTCGTAGGGGCGGCCCTCGCCCTCGCCCTCGATCTCGAACTCGTGGCCGT
TCACGGAGCCCTCCATGCGCACCTTGAAGCGCATGAACTCCTTGATGACGTCCTCGGAGGAGGCCATGGT
ATCGATGAGAGTCGACTATATTACCCTGTTATCCCTAGCGTAACTTCGACCTGCAGCCCAAGCTTGGGCT
AGCGGATCTGACGGTTCACTAAACCAGCTCTGC
